>Addgene plasmid #203769 | TCARZ-SV40-GFP-PAmin-GF3-R4A22 | addgene full sequence | sequence record 403015 | Addgene NGS Result
GAAGATCCTTTGATCTTTTCTACGGGGTCTGACGCTCAGTGGAACGAAAACTCACGTTAAGGGATTTTGG
TCATGAGATTATCAAAAAGGATCTTCACCTAGATCCTTTTAAATTAAAAATGAAGTTTTAAATCAATCTA
AAGTATATATGAGTAAACTTGGTCTGACAGTTACCAATGCTTAATCAGTGAGGCACCTATCTCAGCGATC
TGTCTATTTCGTTCATCCATAGTTGCCTGACTCCCCGTCGTGTAGATAACTACGATACGGGAGGGCTTAC
CATCTGGCCCCAGTGCTGCAATGATACCGCGAGATCCACGCTCACCGGCTCCAGATTTATCAGCAATAAA
CCAGCCAGCCGGAAGGGCCGAGCGCAGAAGTGGTCCTGCAACTTTATCCGCCTCCATCCAGTCTATTAAT
TGTTGCCGGGAAGCTAGAGTAAGTAGTTCGCCAGTTAATAGTTTGCGCAACGTTGTTGCCATTGCTACAG
GCATCGTGGTGTCACGCTCGTCGTTTGGTATGGCTTCATTCAGCTCCGGTTCCCAACGATCAAGGCGAGT
TACATGATCCCCCATGTTGTGCAAAAAAGCGGTTAGCTCCTTCGGTCCTCCGATCGTTGTCAGAAGTAAG
TTGGCCGCAGTGTTATCACTCATGGTTATGGCAGCACTGCATAATTCTCTTACTGTCATGCCATCCGTAA
GATGCTTTTCTGTGACTGGTGAGTACTCAACCAAGTCATTCTGAGAATAGTGTATGCGGCGACCGAGTTG
CTCTTGCCCGGCGTCAATACGGGATAATACCGCGCCACATAGCAGAACTTTAAAAGTGCTCATCATTGGA
AAACGTTCTTCGGGGCGAAAACTCTCAAGGATCTTACCGCTGTTGAGATCCAGTTCGATGTAACCCACTC
GTGCACCCAACTGATCTTCAGCATCTTTTACTTTCACCAGCGTTTCTGGGTGAGCAAAAACAGGAAGGCA
AAATGCCGCAAAAAAGGGAATAAGGGCGACACGGAAATGTTGAATACTCATACTCTTCCTTTTTCAATAT
TATTGAAGCATTTATCAGGGTTATTGTCTCATGAGCGGATACATATTTGAATGTATTTAGAAAAATAAAC
AAATAGGGGTTCCGCGCACATTTCCCCGAAAAGTGCCACCTGACGTCCCAATGATCTTAAGGAATTCTAA
TACGACTCACTATAGGGTAAACGGCGGGAGTAACTATGACTCTCTTAAGGAGTCATAGAGCCAGAACCTC
CTCGTGGTCCCGCTGGGCACAGGGATTAATTTTTCTGTGGCAAATTTGACTGGCTCTAGAGCTGTGGAAT
GTGTGTCAGTTAGGGTGTGGAAAGTCCCCAGGCTCCCCAGCAGGCAGAAGTATGCAAAGCATGCATCTCA
ATTAGTCAGCAACCAGGTGTGGAAAGTCCCCAGGCTCCCCAGCAGGCAGAAGTATGCAAAGCATGCATCT
CAATTAGTCAGCAACCATAGTCCCGCCCCTAACTCCGCCCATCCCGCCCCTAACTCCGCCCAGTTCCGCC
CATTCTCCGCCCCATGGCTGACTAATTGCGTCTATATATGCAGAGGCCGAGGCCGCCTCGGCCTCTGAGC
TATTCCAGAAGTAGTGAGGAGGCCGTACGGCCACCATGGTGAGCAAGGGCGAGGAGCTGTTCACCGGGGT
GGTGCCCATCCTGGTCGAGCTGGACGGCGACGTAAACGGCCACAAGTTCAGCGTGTCCGGCGAGGGCGAG
GGCGATGCCACCTACGGCAAGCTGACCCTGAAGTTCATCTGCACCACCGGCAAGCTGCCCGTGCCCTGGC
CCACCCTCGTGACCACCCTGACCTACGGCGTGCAGTGCTTCAGCCGCTACCCCGACCACATGAAGCAGCA
CGACTTCTTCAAGTCCGCCATGCCCGAAGGCTACGTCCAGGAGCGCACCATCTTCTTCAAGGACGACGGC
AACTACAAGACCCGCGCCGAGGTGAAGTTCGAGGGCGACACCCTGGTGAACCGCATCGAGCTGAAGGGCA
TCGACTTCAAGGAGGACGGCAACATCCTGGGGCACAAGCTGGAGTACAACTACAACAGCCACAACGTCTA
TATCATGGCCGACAAGCAGAAGAACGGCATCAAGGTGAACTTCAAGATCCGCCACAACATCGAGGACGGC
AGCGTGCAGCTCGCCGACCACTACCAGCAGAACACCCCCATCGGCGACGGCCCCGTGCTGCTGCCCGACA
ACCACTACCTGAGCACCCAGTCCGCCCTGAGCAAAGACCCCAACGAGAAGCGCGATCACATGGTCCTGCT
GGAGTTCGTGACCGCCGCCGGGATCACTCTCGGCATGGACGAGCTGTACAAGTAAAATAAAAGATCTTTA
TGTTCATTAGATCTGTGTGTTGGTTTTTGTGTGGCTGAGGTAGATAATCTTTGTATAGTGGGGGGGGATC
TCATGTACCGGGTTTCTTTTATTTGATTTTCAATAAAACAGACGGTAGCTAGGTTCGCAAGGCAGCCACA
AGCCAAAGATAGGTAGGGTGCTCATAGTGAGTAGGGACAGTGCCTTTTGATTCACAACGCGTCAATACCA
TCTGACACGGATACCCTTACCGGACTTGTCATGATCTCCCAGACTTGTCCAAGGTGGACGGGCCACCTTT
ACTTAACCCGGAAAAGGAACATATATTAATTATATGTGTTCGGAAAATAGCAAAAAAAAAAAAAAAAAAA
AAAAAGTCTTCATCGGAAAGAACATGTGAGCAAAAGGCCAGCAAAAGGCCAGGAACCGTAAAAAGGCCGC
GTTGCTGGCGTTTTTCCATAGGCTCCGCCCCCCTGACGAGCATCACAAAAATCGACGCTCAAGTCAGAGG
TGGCGAAACCCGACAGGACTATAAAGATACCAGGCGTTTCCCCCTGGAAGCTCCCTCGTGCGCTCTCCTG
TTCCGACCCTGCCGCTTACCGGATACCTGTCCGCCTTTCTCCCTTCGGGAAGCGTGGCGCTTTCTCATAG
CTCACGCTGTAGGTATCTCAGTTCGGTGTAGGTCGTTCGCTCCAAGCTGGGCTGTGTGCACGAACCCCCC
GTTCAGCCCGACCGCTGCGCCTTATCCGGTAACTATCGTCTTGAGTCCAACCCGGTAAGACACGACTTAT
CGCCACTGGCAGCAGCCACTGGTAACAGGATTAGCAGAGCGAGGTATGTAGGCGGTGCTACAGAGTTCTT
GAAGTGGTGGCCTAACTACGGCTACACTAGAAGAACAGTATTTGGTATCTGCGCTCTGCTGAAGCCAGTT
ACCTTCGGAAAAAGAGTTGGTAGCTCTTGATCCGGCAAACAAACCACCGCTGGTAGCGGTGGTTTTTTTG
TTTGCAAGCAGCAGATTACGCGCAGAAAAAAAGGATCTCAA
Features (pLannotate 1.2.2; 7 found; start..end, strand, type, name):
    171..1031    -  CDS            AmpR: β-lactamase; bla; confers resistance to ampicillin, carbenicillin, and related antibiotics
   1032..1136    -  promoter       AmpR promoter: bla
   1188..1206    +  promoter       T7 promoter: promoter for bacteriophage T7 RNA polymerase
   1344..1633    +  promoter       SV40 promoter: SV40 enhancer and early promoter
   1646..2365    +  CDS            EGFP: the original enhanced GFP (Yang et al., 1996) mammalian codon-optimized
   2366..2408    +  polyA_signal   poly(A) signal (fragment): synthetic polyadenylation signal
   2813..3401    -  rep_origin     ori: high-copy-number ColE1/pMB1/pBR322/pUC origin of replication
