[The description below was written by a language model from this plasmid's Addgene catalogue record and pLannotate feature annotations shown in this document.]
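Description:
TCARZ-SV40-GFP-PAmin-GF3-R4A22 is a small (about 3.4 kb) in vitro transcription template plasmid built on the pUC57min backbone. It is propagated in E. coli as a high-copy plasmid through its ColE1/pUC-type origin and is selected with ampicillin via the β-lactamase gene and its native bla promoter. It is not itself intended as a mammalian expression vector. Its role is to serve as the DNA template from which a synthetic RNA is made for PRINT, a method that uses eukaryotic retroelement proteins to insert transgenes into human safe-harbor loci.

A bacteriophage T7 promoter sits upstream of the payload and drives in vitro synthesis of the template RNA. Downstream of it, in the same orientation, lies a compact reporter cassette: the SV40 enhancer/early promoter, a mammalian codon-optimized EGFP coding sequence, and a short fragment of a synthetic polyadenylation signal, which presumably corresponds to the "PAmin" part of the name. Because the SV40 promoter is carried within the transcribed region, it would only become functional once the RNA has been copied into DNA at the target site, so GFP fluorescence reports successful transgene insertion.

The annotation leaves unlabelled stretches between the T7 promoter and the SV40 promoter and between the poly(A) fragment and the origin. These probably hold the flanking RNA modules implied by the name elements TCARZ, GF3 and R4A22, but the record does not define them, so their identity and function cannot be stated here.
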