Addgene plasmid #203769: TCARZ-SV40-GFP-PAmin-GF3-R4A22
Purpose: For production of template RNA for use in PRINT, GFP under SV40 promoter
Depositing lab: Kathleen Collins. Depositing organization: University of California, Berkeley. Publication: Harnessing eukaryotic retroelement proteins for transgene insertion into human safe-harbor loci. Zhang X, Van Treeck B, Horton CA, McIntyre JJR, Palm SM, Shumate JL, Collins K. Nat Biotechnol. 2024 Feb 20. doi: 10.1038/s41587-024-02137-y. PubMed 38379101.
Backbone
  Vector backbone: pUC57min
  Vector type: IVT template
Growth in bacteria
  Bacterial resistance: Ampicillin, 100 μg/mL
  Growth temperature: 37°C
  Growth strain: DH5alpha
  Copy number: High Copy
Gene/Insert
  Gene/Insert name: PRINT template RNA for GFP
  Species: Synthetic
  Promoter: SV40
  Cloning method: Unknown
Terms and licenses: Academic/Nonprofit Terms; Industry Terms: Not Available to Industry
How to cite: TCARZ-SV40-GFP-PAmin-GF3-R4A22 was a gift from Kathleen Collins (Addgene plasmid # 203769 ; http://n2t.net/addgene:203769 ; RRID:Addgene_203769)
